>Addgene plasmid #29275 | pEMS1609 | addgene partial sequence | sequence record 36407 | M13pUC-fwd 5'-CCCAGTCACGACGTTGTAAAACG-3'
TATACCTTTTGAAGAATAGGAACTTCGGAATAGGAACTTCCTGTGGAGAGAAAGGCAAAGTGGATGTCAG
TAAGACCAATAGGTGCCTATCAGAAACGCAAGAGTCTTCTCTGTCTCGACAAGCCCAGTTTCTATTGGTC
TCCTTAAACCTGTCTTGTAACCTTGATACTTACGGCGCGCCACGCGTTGAGGAAGAAGGAAGAACAGCAA
GAGAGGGATGTTGAAAGACAGAGATGGAGACACGAAAATGGCCTTCCTACGGAGCGAAATCCCTCTTTTT
CCCCATTCCTGTCACTCAGTCTTCGATCTCTCCCTCTACATAGGCATGCAGAGTGTGGGCAATCTCTGCC
GACCGCTGGTCTCCCAAGGAAAGAAGGAAAACACTACCGCAGTCTCAGAGGCAGACGGGCTCCGCGCTGC
CGGAACCCAAGCGCAGAGTGGGAAAACTAGATTGCTGGGAAATCTTCCGAGGGAAGAGGCGGCCAGGTCC
GGGTTTCCGGGGAGAGCCGCGCACGCAGCGGCGAAGGGTCCCCGAAGTTCATTACCCCGTGACTTTGTGC
CTGTCGCTGCGGGCTGGGTCCCCTGTAATATCTCCAGAAGCGCTCTGACAGGCAGCCGCGGGGAGGGGAA
TAGGGCGTCCCTGGCCCACTTAGCTTTTCCCCCAACTCCTGGCGGGGTCTGACGTC
