>Addgene plasmid #29275 | pEMS1609 | addgene partial sequence | sequence record 42803 | pEMS1307-fwd 5'-ccgcacgtctaagaaaccat-3'
AATGAATTCGAGCTCCTAGGCCGGCCACGCGTAAAGGCTGCCACCTAAGGCCTACCCTCCAGGCCTACAG
CTGATACCTACTAACACCCCCACTCCAGGCTGATGAGGGCCTAGGATCTCCCTCAGAGGAGGGCCAGCTG
CAGCCCCACACTGCAGGGAAGCCAGACACCTGGGCACATGCACACGCACAATATTTAATATGGCTTTCTT
ACCCTTGATGTGTATAATAAGCTCTGGAAAGTAGTGTTATGAATATGTTGTCAGTTATGAATGGGAATGC
TCTGTGAATGATTAAGATGTCTAATTGAAATATTTCCATAATATACTAATCCTTTCTAAAAATACTCATA
TGCATATTTGTGTTTGGGATGCCTATTAATTTATACTTTTTCACATCTATTTTTATTTACACAAATGCAA
GCAGCTCTTGTCTAAATTGGGAGCCAGGCTTGGCACTTGGCTCAGCCCAAGGAAAATTT
