[The description below was written by a language model from this plasmid's Addgene catalogue record.]
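Description:
pEMS1609 is a Pleiades Promoter Project construct built on the large pEMS1313 backbone (about 18.8 kb without insert). It is propagated in E. coli as a high-copy plasmid under ampicillin selection. The record lists no feature table, so the origin of replication and any other backbone elements, including sequences that might be used for delivery or genomic integration in mammalian cells, are not stated here.

The payload is Ple137, a roughly 3.6 kb human MiniPromoter designed from regulatory sequence of NR2E1, the orphan nuclear receptor gene also known as TLX or TLL. It was inserted by restriction cloning at an MluI site on both ends; whether those sites survive is not recorded. Ple137 is therefore a candidate promoter element rather than a coding sequence. It sits upstream of a backbone-encoded reporter cassette described as Intron-LacZ-NLS. In this arrangement the MiniPromoter is meant to drive transcription of a lacZ gene. The intron is a standard feature included to improve expression of a transgene, and the nuclear localisation signal concentrates β-galactosidase in the nucleus so that expressing cells can be identified individually by staining.

The construct belongs to a toolbox of compact human promoters intended to give selective, region- or cell-type-specific expression in the brain. For this design the recorded outcome is negative: LacZ reporter expression was not detected in the brain or eye. pEMS1609 is thus mainly useful as a documented non-expressing NR2E1 MiniPromoter design, for comparison with other Ple constructs or as a starting point for redesigning NR2E1 regulatory elements.
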