Addgene plasmid #29275: pEMS1609
Purpose: Expression of the reporter gene was not detected in the brain and eye using LacZ.
Depositing lab: Elizabeth Simpson. Depositing organization: University of British Columbia. Publication: A regulatory toolbox of MiniPromoters to drive selective expression in the brain. Portales-Casamar E, Swanson DJ, Liu L, de Leeuw CN, Banks KG, Ho Sui SJ, Fulton DL, Ali J, Amirabbasi M, Arenillas DJ, Babyak N, Black SF, Bonaguro RJ, Brauer E, Candido TR, Castellarin M, Chen J, Chen Y, Cheng JC, Chopra V, Docking TR, Dreolini L, D'Souza CA, Flynn EK, Glenn R, Hatakka K, Hearty TG, Imanian B, Jiang S, Khorasan-zadeh S, Komljenovic I, Laprise S, Liao NY, Lim JS, Lithwick S, Liu F, Liu J, Lu M, McConechy M, McLeod AJ, Milisavljevic M, Mis J, O'Connor K, Palma B, Palmquist DL, Schmouth JF, Swanson MI, Tam B, Ticoll A, Turner JL, Varhol R, Vermeulen J, Watkins RF, Wilson G, Wong BK, Wong SH, Wong TY, Yang GS, Ypsilanti AR, Jones SJ, Holt RA, Goldowitz D, Wasserman WW, Simpson EM. Proc Natl Acad Sci U S A. 2010 Sep 21. 107(38):16589-94. 10.1073/pnas.1009158107 PubMed 20807748.
Backbone
  Vector backbone: pEMS1313
  Backbone size w/o insert (bp): 18843
  Vector type: Pleiades Promoter Project [sic, Pleaides Plieades]
Growth in bacteria
  Bacterial resistance: Ampicillin, 100 μg/mL
  Growth temperature: 37°C
  Growth strain: DH5alpha
  Growth instructions: DH10B
  Copy number: High Copy
Gene/Insert
  Gene/Insert name: Ple137 (alt names: NR2E1; Orphan nuclear receptor NR2E1)
  Species: H. sapiens (human)
  Insert size (bp): 3587
  Entrez Gene: NR2E1 (a.k.a. TLL, TLX, XTLL)
  Tag / fusion protein: Intron-LacZ-NLS (C terminal on backbone)
  Cloning method: Restriction Enzyme; 5′ cloning site MluI (unknown if destroyed); 3′ cloning site MluI (unknown if destroyed)
  Sequencing primers: 5′ Unknown
Terms and licenses: Academic/Nonprofit Terms; Industry Terms
How to cite: pEMS1609 was a gift from Elizabeth Simpson (Addgene plasmid # 29275 ; http://n2t.net/addgene:29275 ; RRID:Addgene_29275)
